LOCUS       Exported 2729 bp ds-DNA circular SYN 13-MAY-2021
DEFINITION  MoClo golden gate assembly CD part for TetR (tet repressor;
            identical to C2d but without ssrA degradation tag). Please see
            Supplemental Documents for annotated Genbank file..
ACCESSION   .
VERSION     .
KEYWORDS    C27m
SOURCE      synthetic DNA construct
  ORGANISM  synthetic DNA construct
REFERENCE   1 (bases 1 to 2729)
  TITLE     CIDAR MoClo Extension
REFERENCE   2 (bases 1 to 2729)
  AUTHORS   .
  TITLE     Direct Submission
  JOURNAL   Exported May 13, 2021 from SnapGene Server 1.1.58
            http://www.snapgene.com
FEATURES             Location/Qualifiers
     source          1..2729
                     /organism="synthetic DNA construct"
                     /mol_type="other DNA"
     primer_bind     88..106
                     /label=pBRforEco
                     /note="pBR322 vectors, upsteam of EcoRI site, forward
                     primer"
     terminator      110..153
                     /label=bacterial terminator
                     /note="putative bacterial transcription terminator"
     misc_feature    156..177
                     /label=BioBrick prefix
                     /note="BioBrick prefix for parts that do not start with
                     ""ATG"""
     CDS             193..816
                     /codon_start=1
                     /gene="tetR from transposon Tn10"
                     /product="tetracycline repressor TetR"
                     /label=TetR
                     /note="TetR binds to the tetracycline operator tetO to
                     inhibit transcription. This inhibition can be relieved by
                     adding tetracycline or doxycycline."
                     /translation="MSRLDKSKVINSALELLNEVGIEGLTTRKLAQKLGVEQPTLYWHV
                     KNKRALLDALAIEMLDRHHTHFCPLEGESWQDFLRNNAKSFRCALLSHRDGAKVHLGTR
                     PTEKQYETLENQLAFLCQQGFSLENALYALSAVGHFTLGCVLEDQEHQVAKEERETPTT
                     DSMPPLLRQAIELFDHQGAEPAFLFGLELIICGLEKQLKCESGS"
     primer_bind     complement(266..285)
                     /label=Tet-R
                     /note="Tetracycline resistance gene, reverse primer"
     misc_feature    828..848
                     /label=BioBrick suffix
                     /note="universal suffix for all parts"
     primer_bind     complement(854..871)
                     /label=L4440
                     /note="L4440 vector, forward primer"
     rep_origin      complement(1025..1613)
                     /direction=LEFT
                     /label=ori
                     /note="high-copy-number ColE1/pMB1/pBR322/pUC origin of
                     replication"
     primer_bind     complement(1105..1124)
                     /label=pBR322ori-F
                     /note="pBR322 origin, forward primer"
     CDS             complement(1784..2644)
                     /codon_start=1
                     /gene="bla"
                     /product="beta-lactamase"
                     /label=AmpR
                     /note="confers resistance to ampicillin, carbenicillin, and
                     related antibiotics"
                     /translation="MSIQHFRVALIPFFAAFCLPVFAHPETLVKVKDAEDQLGARVGYI
                     ELDLNSGKILESFRPEERFPMMSTFKVLLCGAVLSRIDAGQEQLGRRIHYSQNDLVEYS
                     PVTEKHLTDGMTVRELCSAAITMSDNTAANLLLTTIGGPKELTAFLHNMGDHVTRLDRW
                     EPELNEAIPNDERDTTMPVAMATTLRKLLTGELLTLASRQQLIDWMEADKVAGPLLRSA
                     LPAGWFIADKSGAGERGSRGIIAALGPDGKPSRIVVIYTTGSQATMDERNRQIAEIGAS
                     LIKHW"
     primer_bind     2407..2426
                     /label=Amp-R
                     /note="Ampicillin resistance gene, reverse primer"
     promoter        complement(2645..20)
                     /gene="bla"
                     /label=AmpR promoter
ORIGIN
        1 aaacaaatag gggttccgcg cacatttccc cgaaaagtgc cacctgacgt ctaagaaacc
       61 attattatca tgacattaac ctataaaaat aggcgtatca cgaggcagaa tttcagataa
      121 aaaaaatcct tagctttcgc taaggatgat ttctggaatt cgcggccgct tctagagact
      181 agtgggtctc aaatgtccag attagataaa agtaaagtga ttaacagcgc attagagctg
      241 cttaatgagg tcggaatcga aggtttaaca acccgtaaac tcgcccagaa gctaggtgta
      301 gagcagccta cattgtattg gcatgtaaaa aataagcggg ctttgctcga cgccttagcc
      361 attgagatgt tagataggca ccatactcac ttttgccctt tagaagggga aagctggcaa
      421 gattttttac gtaataacgc taaaagtttt agatgtgctt tactaagtca tcgcgatgga
      481 gcaaaagtac atttaggtac acggcctaca gaaaaacagt atgaaactct cgaaaatcaa
      541 ttagcctttt tatgccaaca aggtttttca ctagagaatg cattatatgc actcagcgct
      601 gtggggcatt ttactttagg ttgcgtattg gaagatcaag agcatcaagt cgctaaagaa
      661 gaaagggaaa cacctactac tgatagtatg ccgccattat tacgacaagc tatcgaatta
      721 tttgatcacc aaggtgcaga gccagccttc ttattcggcc ttgaattgat catatgcgga
      781 ttagaaaaac aacttaaatg tgaaagtggg tcctaaaggt agagacctac tagtagcggc
      841 cgctgcaggc ttcctcgctc actgactcgc tgcgctcggt cgttcggctg cggcgagcgg
      901 tatcagctca ctcaaaggcg gtaatacggt tatccacaga atcaggggat aacgcaggaa
      961 agaacatgtg agcaaaaggc cagcaaaagg ccaggaaccg taaaaaggcc gcgttgctgg
     1021 cgtttttcca caggctccgc ccccctgacg agcatcacaa aaatcgacgc tcaagtcaga
     1081 ggtggcgaaa cccgacagga ctataaagat accaggcgtt tccccctgga agctccctcg
     1141 tgcgctctcc tgttccgacc ctgccgctta ccggatacct gtccgccttt ctcccttcgg
     1201 gaagcgtggc gctttctcat agctcacgct gtaggtatct cagttcggtg taggtcgttc
     1261 gctccaagct gggctgtgtg cacgaacccc ccgttcagcc cgaccgctgc gccttatccg
     1321 gtaactatcg tcttgagtcc aacccggtaa gacacgactt atcgccactg gcagcagcca
     1381 ctggtaacag gattagcaga gcgaggtatg taggcggtgc tacagagttc ttgaagtggt
     1441 ggcctaacta cggctacact agaagaacag tatttggtat ctgcgctctg ctgaagccag
     1501 ttaccttcgg aaaaagagtt ggtagctctt gatccggcaa acaaaccacc gctggtagcg
     1561 gtggtttttt tgtttgcaag cagcagatta cgcgcagaaa aaaaggatct caagaagatc
     1621 ctttgatctt ttctacgggg tctgacgctc agtggaacga aaactcacgt taagggattt
     1681 tggtcatgag attatcaaaa aggatcttca cctagatcct tttaaattaa aaatgaagtt
     1741 ttaaatcaat ctaaagtata tatgagtaaa cttggtctga cagttaccaa tgcttaatca
     1801 gtgaggcacc tatctcagcg atctgtctat ttcgttcatc catagttgcc tgactccccg
     1861 tcgtgtagat aactacgata cgggagggct taccatctgg ccccagtgct gcaatgatac
     1921 cgcgcgaccc acgctcaccg gctccagatt tatcagcaat aaaccagcca gccggaaggg
     1981 ccgagcgcag aagtggtcct gcaactttat ccgcctccat ccagtctatt aattgttgcc
     2041 gggaagctag agtaagtagt tcgccagtta atagtttgcg caacgttgtt gccattgcta
     2101 caggcatcgt ggtgtcacgc tcgtcgtttg gtatggcttc attcagctcc ggttcccaac
     2161 gatcaaggcg agttacatga tcccccatgt tgtgcaaaaa agcggttagc tccttcggtc
     2221 ctccgatcgt tgtcagaagt aagttggccg cagtgttatc actcatggtt atggcagcac
     2281 tgcataattc tcttactgtc atgccatccg taagatgctt ttctgtgact ggtgagtact
     2341 caaccaagtc attctgagaa tagtgtatgc ggcgaccgag ttgctcttgc ccggcgtcaa
     2401 tacgggataa taccgcgcca catagcagaa ctttaaaagt gctcatcatt ggaaaacgtt
     2461 cttcggggcg aaaactctca aggatcttac cgctgttgag atccagttcg atgtaaccca
     2521 ctcgtgcacc caactgatct tcagcatctt ttactttcac cagcgtttct gggtgagcaa
     2581 aaacaggaag gcaaaatgcc gcaaaaaagg gaataagggc gacacggaaa tgttgaatac
     2641 tcatactctt cctttttcaa tattattgaa gcatttatca gggttattgt ctcatgagcg
     2701 gatacatatt tgaatgtatt tagaaaaat
//
