[The description below was written by a language model from this plasmid's Addgene catalogue record and the feature table of its GenBank file.]
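Description:
C27m is a basic (level 0) part plasmid for MoClo Golden Gate assembly, belonging to an extension of the CIDAR MoClo synthetic biology toolkit. It is built on the small DVA destination vector backbone (about 2.1 kb; the complete plasmid is 2,729 bp) and is maintained in E. coli through a high-copy ColE1/pUC-type origin of replication, with selection by the bla beta-lactamase gene, driven by its own AmpR promoter, which confers ampicillin resistance.

The payload is a promoterless coding sequence for the tetracycline repressor TetR, derived from the transposon Tn10 gene and catalogued as a synthetic insert of roughly 630 bp. It is formatted as a "CD" part, meaning it carries the C and D fusion sites that define the coding-sequence position in the MoClo grammar, so that a type IIS restriction–ligation reaction can place it in order between a ribosome binding site part and a terminator part to build a full transcription unit. The insert is bracketed by BioBrick prefix and suffix sequences, and a putative bacterial terminator sits upstream, which helps insulate the part from read-through transcription from the backbone. No promoter or RBS for tetR is annotated, consistent with its role as a part rather than an expression construct.

TetR binds tetO operator sequences to repress transcription, and this repression is relieved by tetracycline or doxycycline, making it a common component of inducible promoters and synthetic genetic circuits. This version matches the related part C2d except that it lacks the ssrA degradation tag, so the repressor should not be targeted for the rapid proteolytic turnover such a tag confers. It therefore suits designs that need a stable repressor rather than fast protein dynamics.
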