Addgene plasmid #120965: C27m
Purpose: MoClo golden gate assembly CD part for TetR (tet repressor; identical to C2d but without ssrA degradation tag). Please see Supplemental Documents for annotated Genbank file.
Depositing lab: Richard Murray.
Backbone
  Vector backbone: DVA
  Backbone size w/o insert (bp): 2100
  Vector type: Synthetic Biology
Growth in bacteria
  Bacterial resistance: Ampicillin, 100 μg/mL
  Growth temperature: 37°C
  Growth strain: JM109
  Copy number: High Copy
Gene/Insert
  Gene/Insert name: tetR (no deg tags)
  Species: Synthetic
  Insert size (bp): 629
  Cloning method: Gibson Cloning
  Sequencing primers: 5′ AAATAGGCGTATCACGAGGCA; 3′ TTACCGCCTTTGAGTGAGCTG
Terms and licenses: Academic/Nonprofit Terms; Industry Terms: Not Available to Industry
How to cite: C27m was a gift from Richard Murray (Addgene plasmid # 120965 ; http://n2t.net/addgene:120965 ; RRID:Addgene_120965)
