>Addgene plasmid #120965 | C27m | depositor partial sequence | sequence record 229984 | insert sequence
AATGTCCAGATTAGATAAAAGTAAAGTGATTAACAGCGCATTAGAGCTGCTTAATGAGGTCGGAATCGAA
GGTTTAACAACCCGTAAACTCGCCCAGAAGCTAGGTGTAGAGCAGCCTACATTGTATTGGCATGTAAAAA
ATAAGCGGGCTTTGCTCGACGCCTTAGCCATTGAGATGTTAGATAGGCACCATACTCACTTTTGCCCTTT
AGAAGGGGAAAGCTGGCAAGATTTTTTACGTAATAACGCTAAAAGTTTTAGATGTGCTTTACTAAGTCAT
CGCGATGGAGCAAAAGTACATTTAGGTACACGGCCTACAGAAAAACAGTATGAAACTCTCGAAAATCAAT
TAGCCTTTTTATGCCAACAAGGTTTTTCACTAGAGAATGCATTATATGCACTCAGCGCTGTGGGGCATTT
TACTTTAGGTTGCGTATTGGAAGATCAAGAGCATCAAGTCGCTAAAGAAGAAAGGGAAACACCTACTACT
GATAGTATGCCGCCATTATTACGACAAGCTATCGAATTATTTGATCACCAAGGTGCAGAGCCAGCCTTCT
TATTCGGCCTTGAATTGATCATATGCGGATTAGAAAAACAACTTAAATGTGAAAGTGGGTCCTAAAGGT
